Addgene plasmid #34358: KHBD00207
Depositing lab: Bart Deplancke. Depositing organization: Swiss Federal Institute of Technology (EPFL). Publication: Automated protein-DNA interaction screening of Drosophila regulatory elements. Korneel Hens, Jean-Daniel Feuz, Alina Isakova, Antonina Lagovitina, Andreas Massouras, Julien Bryois, Patrick Callaerts, Susan E. Celniker, Bart Deplancke. Nat Methods. 2011 Oct 30;8(12):1065-70. 10.1038/nmeth.1763 PubMed 22037703.
Backbone
  Vector backbone: pDONR221
  Backbone manufacturer: Invitrogen
  Backbone size w/o insert (bp): 2536
  Vector type: Gateway Donor Vector
Growth in bacteria
  Bacterial resistance: Kanamycin, 50 μg/mL
  Growth temperature: 37°C
  Growth strain: DH5alpha
  Copy number: High Copy
Gene/Insert
  Gene/Insert name: CG14655 (alt names: FBgn0037275; CG14655)
  Species: D. melanogaster (fly)
  Insert size (bp): 1575
  Entrez Gene: CG14655 (a.k.a. Dmel_CG14655, Dmel\CG14655)
  Cloning method: Gateway Cloning
  Sequencing primers: 5′ M13F; 3′ M13R
Terms and licenses: Academic/Nonprofit Terms; Industry Terms: Not Available to Industry
Depositor comments: Please note that the ORFs in this collection were cloned open-ended (without a stop codon).
How to cite: KHBD00207 was a gift from Bart Deplancke (Addgene plasmid # 34358 ; http://n2t.net/addgene:34358 ; RRID:Addgene_34358)
