[The description below was written by a language model from this plasmid's Addgene catalogue record.]
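Description:
KHBD00207 is a Gateway entry-type clone built on the Invitrogen pDONR221 backbone, carrying the open reading frame of the Drosophila melanogaster gene CG14655 (FBgn0037275). The insert is recorded as 1575 bp in a backbone of about 2.5 kb after recombination. It was introduced by Gateway cloning, which for a pDONR vector means a BP recombination that replaces the donor cassette with the ORF and leaves it flanked by attL sites. The plasmid is maintained in E. coli as a high-copy replicon under kanamycin selection. M13 forward and reverse primer sites flank the insert and are the listed sequencing primers. No feature table accompanies the record, so the exact positions of the recombination sites, origin and resistance cassette are not documented here.

The construct has no promoter intended to drive expression of the insert. It serves as a shuttle from which the ORF can be moved by LR recombination into any compatible Gateway destination vector. The depositor notes that the ORFs in this collection were cloned open-ended, without a stop codon. CG14655 can therefore be fused in frame to C-terminal tags or domains supplied by the destination vector, and a stop codon must come from that vector. The clone belongs to a collection associated with work on automated screening of protein–DNA interactions at Drosophila regulatory elements. This suggests a role as a source ORF for building fusion constructs in such interaction assays, although the record does not state the function of the CG14655 product or name specific destination vectors.
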