>Addgene plasmid #34358 | KHBD00207 | depositor partial sequence | sequence record 40925 | KHBD00207 sequence 1575 bps
ATGTGTTCCACCTCGGTGCTGTGTCCGCTCTGCGCGGTGCCCAGTTTCGGCAGTATTGACGCACTGCAGC
AGAGGCTGATCAAGGCGGCCAACGGCCCACTGGCCTGTCCCTTTGCCAACTGCAAGGAGCTCTTCCTGGG
GCTGGACAAGCTCACCATCCACCTGTTCTCGCACACAAGTCTGATGGCTCAGGAGGGAAACGAGAGTCCA
GCGAATGGCCAACCCGCCTCGTCCCGGGGCTTCCTTGCCGCAGCTCCTCCCAAACGGAGGGCCAAGCGAA
CCAGGTCCAAGCCCGTCGTCCCAACCCCACCGCCTGTGCGGACCACCCCGCCCGCCCACTGCGACATTTG
CGAGTTCAGTTTCCGGAATACCGAGCTGAGGGACATGCACGTCCGCTTAGTCCACGAAAATGCGGAGGGA
GAACCCAAGCAAAAGGAACCCCAACAGAAGGAACCGGACCAGGAGCCCTACAAGTGCCATCTCTGCTCCA
AGACGTTCCGAATGAAGGGCTCCCTTCGAATCCACCTGAAAGTAGTGCACATGATGGGCGTGCCCTGCTC
CAATCCCAATCCAAATCCTAATCCCAGTCCTACACCCGCTTCTACCACCAGTGCAGTTACTGCCACGCCC
AAGCTGAGCATTTGCGATCGCATTCGACACACAGAGCCTGGAGCCCTTGGCAACGGAAATAACTCCACGT
GCACCGCATCCCAGCCATACGCGCTGAGTGGGGCGCTGAGCATGCTCCAGCAGTCCCCCAGTTCGCCGGA
GTCGGGCACGGCCACCCCGAAGCTGTGGGAGTGCGATGTGTGCAGCAAGTCCTTCACCACCAAGTACTTT
CTGAAGAAGCACAAGCGGCTCCACACCGGCGAGATGCCGTACACATGCGAGATCTGCGCCAGGACCTTCA
CCTTCCAGCAGTCGTACCACAAGCATTTGCTCTACCACAGCGAGGTAAAGCCCCATGTCTGCGGGGTTTG
TGGACGCGCCTTCAAGGAACTGTCTACGCTGCATAACCACCAGAGGATTCACAGCGGCGAAAAGCCCTTC
AAGTGCGAAGTCTGCGGCAAGTGTTTCCGGCAGCGAGTCTCTTTCCTTGTCCACACGCGCATCCACACGG
GAGTGATGCCCTACAAGTGCGAGCTCTGCCAAAAGACGTTCAGGTACAAGGTCAGTCAAAGGACCCATCG
ATGTCCCACCGAGGAGGCCCAGACACCGGAGCAGCTGATAAAGGCGTTCCTGGAGGGCAACGACTCGCAT
ACTCAGCCTTCACCAGCGAGCGCCGAAATAGCTGCCATCAACAGCAGCTCCATTGTGGATCCTGAGCAGG
AGGCACTGCTTTCGCAGTCAATCGACGACATTGTCGTTGAGCAGTGCCAAAAGCTGGGCATCTGTGGTGT
GGAGCCGCGGGAGGAGGGACAGCTCATATCCCTACAGCCGGTTGCGGTGGTACACTTCAGCGGGAATGGC
TCTCCGCTGCAGCAACTCCAGAACTTGAGAATCTACTCACCGCAACAAACAGAGCTACCTAGTTCCGATG
GCGAAGTCTTCCAGCGCTTTTTGATGGACGCCACG
