>Addgene plasmid #34358 | KHBD00207 | addgene partial sequence | sequence record 42056 | M13-Rev 5'-CAGGAAACAGCTATGACC-3'
TTTTATTTTGACTGATAGTGACCTGTTCGTTGCAACAAATTGATAAGCAATGCTTTCTTATAATGCCAAC
TTTGTACAAGAAAGTTGGCAACGTGGCGTCCATCAAAAAGCGCTGGAAGACTTCGCCATCGGAACTAGGT
AGCTCTGTTTGTTGCGGTGAGTAGATTCTCAAGTTCTGGAGTTGCTGCAGCGGAGAGCCATTCCCGCTGA
AGTGTACCACCGCAACCGGCTGTAGGGATATGAGCTGTCCCTCCTCCCGCGGCTCCACACCACAGATGCC
CAGCTTTTGGCACTGCTCAACGACAATGTCGTCGATTGACTGCGAAAGCAGTGCCTCCTGCTCAGGATCC
ACAATGGAGCTGCTGTTGATGGCAGCTATTTCGGCGCTCGCTGGTGAAGGCTGAGTATGCGAGTCGTTGC
CCTCCAGGAACGCCTTTATCAGCTGCTCCGGTGTCTGGGCCTCCTCGGTGGGACATCGATGGGTCCTTTG
ACTGACCTTGTACCTGAACGTCTTTTGGCAGAGCTCGCACTTGTAGGGCATCACTCCCGTGTGGATGCGC
GTGTGGACAAGGAAAGAGACTCGCTGCCGGAAACACTTGCCGCAGACTTCGCACTTGAAGGGCTTTTCG
